Addgene plasmid #146644: pETM-41-HsPABPC1_J
Purpose: Bacterial Expression of HsPABPc1
Depositing lab: Elisa Izaurralde. Depositing organization: Max Planck Institute for Developmental Biology. Publication: Two PABPC1-binding sites in GW182 proteins promote miRNA-mediated gene silencing. Huntzinger E, Braun JE, Heimstädt S, Zekri L, Izaurralde E. EMBO J. 2010 Dec 15;29(24):4146-60. doi: 10.1038/emboj.2010.274 PubMed 21063388.
Backbone
  Vector backbone: Unknown
  Vector type: Bacterial Expression
Growth in bacteria
  Bacterial resistance: Kanamycin, 50 μg/mL
  Growth temperature: 37°C
  Growth strain: DH5alpha
  Copy number: Low Copy
Gene/Insert
  Gene/Insert name: HsPABPc1
  Species: H. sapiens (human)
  Mutation: two silent mutations compared to the sequence given by NCBI NM_002568.3.
  Entrez Gene: PABPC1 (a.k.a. PAB1, PABP, PABP1, PABPC2, PABPL1)
  Cloning method: Unknown
Terms and licenses: Academic/Nonprofit Terms; Industry Terms: Not Available to Industry
Depositor comments: Plasmids from this collection were made available to the research community and donated after the lab closed. Please note that the sequence provided by the depositing laboratory may be theoretical/predicted or based on Sanger sequencing results. There may be discrepancies between sequencing results obtained by Addgene and the depositor sequence. If an Addgene verified sequence is not available, please contact before placing your order to request that our lab fully sequence the plasmid.
How to cite: pETM-41-HsPABPC1_J was a gift from Elisa Izaurralde (Addgene plasmid # 146644 ; http://n2t.net/addgene:146644 ; RRID:Addgene_146644)
