[The description below was written by a language model from this plasmid's Addgene catalogue record and pLannotate feature annotations shown in this document.]
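Description:
pETM-41-HsPABPC1_J is an 8,370 nt bacterial expression plasmid for producing human cytoplasmic poly(A)-binding protein 1 (PABPC1) in E. coli. The catalogue lists the backbone as unknown, but the name and the annotated features point to a pET-type T7 expression vector. It is selected with kanamycin through an aph(3')-Ia (KanR) gene. Replication relies on a ColE1/pMB1-family origin accompanied by the rop gene and the pBR322 bom region, which fits the recorded low copy number. An f1 origin is also present, and short tetracycline-resistance fragments are nonfunctional remnants of the pBR322 lineage.

Expression is driven by a T7 promoter followed by a lac operator and the T7 gene 10 ribosome binding site. A plasmid-borne lacI gene supplies repressor, so transcription stays off until IPTG is added in a host that provides T7 RNA polymerase. The open reading frame begins with an N-terminal His tag and continues into a signal-sequence-less, cytosolic maltose binding protein. A short segment follows that was annotated as a fragment of a TEV-containing composite tag, most likely a TEV protease cleavage site, and then the PABPC1 coding sequence. The depositor notes that the insert carries two silent mutations relative to the NCBI reference transcript. A second His-tag sequence is annotated downstream of the insert, before the T7 terminator, but the record does not show whether it is in frame and translated.

This arrangement supports affinity purification through the His tag or MBP, with MBP typically aiding solubility and the protease site allowing tag removal. The associated publication concerns PABPC1-binding sites in GW182 proteins in miRNA-mediated silencing, suggesting use of the recombinant protein in interaction studies.
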