Features (pLannotate 1.2.2; 22 found; start..end, strand, type, name):
      1..19      +  promoter       T7 promoter: promoter for bacteriophage T7 RNA polymerase
     20..44      +  protein_bind   lac operator: The lac repressor binds to the lac operator to inhibit transcription in E. coli. This inhibition can be relieved by adding lactose or isopropyl-β-D-thiogalactopyranoside (IPTG). lac repressor encoded by lacI
     59..81      +  RBS            RBS: efficient ribosome binding site from bacteriophage T7 gene 10 (Olins and Rangwala, 1989)
     94..112     +  CDS            7xHis (fragment): 6xHis affinity tag
    115..1215    +  CDS            MBP: maltose binding protein from E. coli; malE (mutated); This version of the gene does not encode a signal sequence, so MBP will remain in the cytosol.
   1266..1286    +  CDS            capTEV™ (fragment): composite tag for in vivo biotinylation, TEV protease cleavage, and 6xHis tagging
   1309..3216    +  CDS            PABPC1: PABP1_HUMAN - Also known as PAB1, PABP1, PABPC2. Experimental evidence at protein level: Swiss-Prot protein existence level 1. (Microbial infection) Positively regulates the replication of dengue virus (DENV). From Homo sapiens (Human).
   3235..3252    +  CDS            9xHis (fragment): 9xHis affinity tag
   3262..3311    +  CDS            SET1 (fragment): solubility-enhancement tag derived from T7 phage gene 10B
   3319..3366    +  terminator     T7 terminator: transcription terminator for bacteriophage T7 RNA polymerase
   3403..3831    +  rep_origin     f1 ori (sequence partly withheld): f1 bacteriophage origin of replication; arrow indicates direction of (+) strand synthesis
   3884..3941    +  promoter       AmpR promoter (fragment): bla
   3950..4765    -  CDS            KanR: aminoglycoside phosphotransferase; aph(3')-Ia; confers resistance to kanamycin in bacteria or G418 (Geneticin®) in eukaryotes
   4887..5475    +  rep_origin     ori: high-copy-number ColE1/pMB1/pBR322/pUC origin of replication
   5661..5800    -  misc_feature   bom: basis of mobility region from pBR322
   5902..6093    -  CDS            rop: Rop protein, which maintains plasmids at low copy number; rop
   6110..6490    +  CDS            YPB1_ECOLX: Protein predicted: Swiss-Prot protein existence level 4. From Escherichia coli.
   6562..6853    -  CDS            TcR (fragment): tetracycline efflux protein; tet; confers resistance to tetracycline
   6868..6889    -  protein_bind   CAP binding site: CAP binding activates transcription in the presence of cAMP. E. coli catabolite activator protein
   6902..7984    -  CDS            lacI: lac repressor; lacI; The lac repressor binds to the lac operator to inhibit transcription in E. coli. This inhibition can be relieved by adding lactose or isopropyl-β-D-thiogalactopyranoside (IPTG).
   7985..8062    -  promoter       lacI promoter: lacI
   8070..8349    -  CDS            TcR (fragment): tetracycline efflux protein; tet; confers resistance to tetracycline
>Addgene plasmid #146644 | pETM-41-HsPABPC1_J | addgene full sequence | sequence record 407045 | Addgene NGS Result
TAATACGACTCACTATAGGGGAATTGTGAGCGGATAACAATTCCCCTCTAGAAATAATTTTGTTTAACTT
TAAGAAGGAGATATACCATGAAACATCACCATCACCATCACCCCATGAAAATCGAAGAAGGTAAACTGGT
AATCTGGATTAACGGCGATAAAGGCTATAACGGTCTCGCTGAAGTCGGTAAGAAATTCGAGAAAGATACC
GGAATTAAAGTCACCGTTGAGCATCCGGATAAACTGGAAGAGAAATTCCCACAGGTTGCGGCAACTGGCG
ATGGCCCTGACATTATCTTCTGGGCACACGACCGCTTTGGTGGCTACGCTCAATCTGGCCTGTTGGCTGA
AATCACCCCGGACAAAGCGTTCCAGGACAAGCTGTATCCGTTTACCTGGGATGCCGTACGTTACAACGGC
AAGCTGATTGCTTACCCGATCGCTGTTGAAGCGTTATCGCTGATTTATAACAAAGATCTGCTGCCGAACC
CGCCAAAAACCTGGGAAGAGATCCCGGCGCTGGATAAAGAACTGAAAGCGAAAGGTAAGAGCGCGCTGAT
GTTCAACCTGCAAGAACCGTACTTCACCTGGCCGCTGATTGCTGCTGACGGGGGTTATGCGTTCAAGTAT
GAAAACGGCAAGTACGACATTAAAGACGTGGGCGTGGATAACGCTGGCGCGAAAGCGGGTCTGACCTTCC
TGGTTGACCTGATTAAAAACAAACACATGAATGCAGACACCGATTACTCCATCGCAGAAGCTGCCTTTAA
TAAAGGCGAAACAGCGATGACCATCAACGGCCCGTGGGCATGGTCCAACATCGACACCAGCAAAGTGAAT
TATGGTGTAACGGTACTGCCGACCTTCAAGGGTCAACCATCCAAACCGTTCGTTGGCGTGCTGAGCGCAG
GTATTAACGCCGCCAGTCCGAACAAAGAGCTGGCAAAAGAGTTCCTCGAAAACTATCTGCTGACTGATGA
AGGTCTGGAAGCGGTTAATAAAGACAAACCGCTGGGTGCCGTAGCGCTGAAGTCTTACGAGGAAGAGTTG
GCGAAAGATCCACGTATTGCCGCCACTATGGAAAACGCCCAGAAAGGTGAAATCATGCCGAACATCCCGC
AGATGTCCGCTTTCTGGTATGCCGTGCGTACTGCGGTGATCAACGCCGCCAGCGGTCGTCAGACTGTCGA
TGAAGCCCTGAAAGACGCGCAGACTAATTCGAGCTCGAACAACAACAACAATAACAATAACAACAACCCC
ATGAGCGAGAATCTTTATTTTCAGGGCGCCATGGACGGTACCGGATCCATGAACCCCAGTGCCCCCAGCT
ACCCCATGGCCTCGCTCTACGTGGGGGACCTCCACCCCGACGTGACCGAGGCGATGCTCTACGAGAAGTT
CAGCCCGGCCGGGCCCATCCTCTCCATCCGGGTCTGCAGGGACATGATCACCCGCCGCTCCTTGGGCTAC
GCGTATGTGAACTTCCAGCAGCCGGCGGACGCGGAGCGTGCTTTGGACACCATGAATTTTGATGTTATAA
AGGGCAAGCCAGTACGCATCATGTGGTCTCAGCGTGATCCATCACTTCGCAAAAGTGGAGTAGGCAACAT
ATTCATTAAAAATCTGGACAAATCCATTGATAATAAAGCACTGTATGATACATTTTCTGCTTTTGGTAAC
ATCCTTTCATGTAAGGTGGTTTGTGATGAAAATGGTTCCAAGGGCTATGGATTTGTACACTTTGAGACGC
AGGAAGCAGCTGAAAGAGCTATTGAAAAAATGAATGGAATGCTCCTAAATGATCGCAAAGTATTTGTTGG
ACGATTTAAGTCTCGTAAAGAACGAGAAGCTGAACTTGGAGCTAGGGCAAAAGAATTCACCAATGTTTAC
ATCAAGAATTTTGGAGAAGACATGGATGATGAGCGCCTTAAGGATCTCTTTGGCAAGTTTGGGCCTGCCT
TAAGTGTGAAAGTAATGACTGATGAAAGTGGAAAATCCAAAGGATTTGGATTTGTAAGCTTTGAAAGGCA
TGAAGATGCACAGAAAGCTGTGGATGAGATGAACGGAAAGGAGCTCAATGGAAAACAAATTTATGTTGGT
CGAGCTCAGAAAAAGGTGGAACGGCAGACGGAACTTAAGCGCAAATTTGAACAGATGAAACAAGATAGGA
TCACCAGATACCAGGGTGTTAATCTTTATGTGAAAAATCTTGATGATGGTATTGATGATGAACGTCTCCG
GAAAGAGTTTTCTCCATTTGGTACAATCACTAGTGCAAAGGTTATGATGGAGGGTGGTCGCAGCAAAGGG
TTTGGTTTTGTATGTTTCTCCTCCCCAGAAGAAGCCACTAAAGCAGTTACAGAAATGAACGGTAGAATTG
TGGCCACAAAGCCATTGTATGTAGCTTTAGCTCAGCGCAAAGAAGAGCGCCAGGCTCACCTCACTAACCA
GTATATGCAGAGAATGGCAAGTGTACGAGCTGTTCCCAACCCTGTAATCAACCCCTACCAGCCAGCACCC
CCTTCAGGTTACTTCATGGCAGCTATCCCACAGACTCAGAACCGTGCTGCATACTATCCTCCTAGCCAAA
TTGCTCAACTAAGACCAAGTCCTCGCTGGACTGCTCAGGGTGCCAGACCTCATCCATTCCAAAATATGCC
CGGTGCTATCCGCCCAGCTGCTCCTAGACCACCATTTAGTACTATGAGACCAGCTTCTTCACAGGTTCCA
CGAGTCATGTCAACACAGCGTGTTGCTAACACATCAACACAGACAATGGGTCCACGTCCTGCAGCTGCAG
CCGCTGCAGCTACTCCTGCTGTCCGCACCGTTCCACAGTATAAATATGCTGCAGGAGTTCGCAATCCTCA
GCAACATCTTAATGCACAGCCACAAGTTACAATGCAACAGCCTGCTGTTCATGTACAAGGTCAGGAACCT
TTGACTGCTTCCATGTTGGCATCTGCCCCTCCTCAAGAGCAAAAGCAAATGTTGGGTGAACGGCTGTTTC
CTCTTATTCAAGCCATGCACCCTACTCTTGCTGGTAAAATCACTGGCATGTTGTTGGAGATTGATAATTC
AGAACTTCTTCATATGCTCGAGTCTCCAGAGTCACTCCGTTCTAAGGTTGATGAAGCTGTAGCTGTACTA
CAAGCCCACCAAGCTAAAGAGGCTGCCCAGAAAGCAGTTAACAGTGCCACCGGTGTTCCAACTGTTTAAG
CGGCCGCACTCGAGCACCACCACCACCACCACTGAGATCCGGCTGCTAACAAAGCCCGAAAGGAAGCTGA
GTTGGCTGCTGCCACCGCTGAGCAATAACTAGCATAACCCCTTGGGGCCTCTAAACGGGTCTTGAGGGGT
TTTTTGCTGAAAGGAGGAACTATATCCGGATTGGCGAATGGG
[124 nt withheld, positions 3403-3526]
C
[91 nt withheld, positions 3528-3618]
A
[49 nt withheld, positions 3620-3668]
CCTTTGACGTTGGAGTCCACGTTCTTT
[37 nt withheld, positions 3696-3732]
ACCCTATCTCGGTCTATTCTTTTGATTTATAAGGGATTTTGCCGATTTCGGCCTATTGGTTAAAAAATGA
GCTGATTTAACAAAAATTTAACGCGAATTTTAACAAAATATTAACGCTTACAATTTAGGTGGCACTTTTC
GGGGAAATGTGCGCGGAACCCCTATTTGTTTATTTTTCTAAATACATTCAAATATGTATCCGCTCATGAA
TTAATTCTTAGAAAAACTCATCGAGCATCAAATGAAACTGCAATTTATTCATATCAGGATTATCAATACC
ATATTTTTGAAAAAGCCGTTTCTGTAATGAAGGAGAAAACTCACCGAGGCAGTTCCATAGGATGGCAAGA
TCCTGGTATCGGTCTGCGATTCCGACTCGTCCAACATCAATACAACCTATTAATTTCCCCTCGTCAAAAA
TAAGGTTATCAAGTGAGAAATCACCATGAGTGACGACTGAATCCGGTGAGAATGGCAAAAGTTTATGCAT
TTCTTTCCAGACTTGTTCAACAGGCCAGCCATTACGCTCGTCATCAAAATCACTCGCATCAACCAAACCG
TTATTCATTCGTGATTGCGCCTGAGCGAGACGAAATACGCGATCGCTGTTAAAAGGACAATTACAAACAG
GAATCGAATGCAACCGGCGCAGGAACACTGCCAGCGCATCAACAATATTTTCACCTGAATCAGGATATTC
TTCTAATACCTGGAATGCTGTTTTCCCGGGGATCGCAGTGGTGAGTAACCATGCATCATCAGGAGTACGG
ATAAAATGCTTGATGGTCGGAAGAGGCATAAATTCCGTCAGCCAGTTTAGTCTGACCATCTCATCTGTAA
CATCATTGGCAACGCTACCTTTGCCATGTTTCAGAAACAACTCTGGCGCATCGGGCTTCCCATACAATCG
ATAGATTGTCGCACCTGATTGCCCGACATTATCGCGAGCCCATTTATACCCATATAAATCAGCATCCATG
TTGGAATTTAATCGCGGCCTAGAGCAAGACGTTTCCCGTTGAATATGGCTCATAACACCCCTTGTATTAC
TGTTTATGTAAGCAGACAGTTTTATTGTTCATGACCAAAATCCCTTAACGTGAGTTTTCGTTCCACTGAG
CGTCAGACCCCGTAGAAAAGATCAAAGGATCTTCTTGAGATCCTTTTTTTCTGCGCGTAATCTGCTGCTT
GCAAACAAAAAAACCACCGCTACCAGCGGTGGTTTGTTTGCCGGATCAAGAGCTACCAACTCTTTTTCCG
AAGGTAACTGGCTTCAGCAGAGCGCAGATACCAAATACTGTCCTTCTAGTGTAGCCGTAGTTAGGCCACC
ACTTCAAGAACTCTGTAGCACCGCCTACATACCTCGCTCTGCTAATCCTGTTACCAGTGGCTGCTGCCAG
TGGCGATAAGTCGTGTCTTACCGGGTTGGACTCAAGACGATAGTTACCGGATAAGGCGCAGCGGTCGGGC
TGAACGGGGGGTTCGTGCACACAGCCCAGCTTGGAGCGAACGACCTACACCGAACTGAGATACCTACAGC
GTGAGCTATGAGAAAGCGCCACGCTTCCCGAAGGGAGAAAGGCGGACAGGTATCCGGTAAGCGGCAGGGT
CGGAACAGGAGAGCGCACGAGGGAGCTTCCAGGGGGAAACGCCTGGTATCTTTATAGTCCTGTCGGGTTT
CGCCACCTCTGACTTGAGCGTCGATTTTTGTGATGCTCGTCAGGGGGGCGGAGCCTATGGAAAAACGCCA
GCAACGCGGCCTTTTTACGGTTCCTGGCCTTTTGCTGGCCTTTTGCTCACATGTTCTTTCCTGCGTTATC
CCCTGATTCTGTGGATAACCGTATTACCGCCTTTGAGTGAGCTGATACCGCTCGCCGCAGCCGAACGACC
GAGCGCAGCGAGTCAGTGAGCGAGGAAGCGGAAGAGCGCCTGATGCGGTATTTTCTCCTTACGCATCTGT
GCGGTATTTCACACCGCAATGGTGCACTCTCAGTACAATCTGCTCTGATGCCGCATAGTTAAGCCAGTAT
ACACTCCGCTATCGCTACGTGACTGGGTCATGGCTGCGCCCCGACACCCGCCAACACCCGCTGACGCGCC
CTGACGGGCTTGTCTGCTCCCGGCATCCGCTTACAGACAAGCTGTGACCGTCTCCGGGAGCTGCATGTGT
CAGAGGTTTTCACCGTCATCACCGAAACGCGCGAGGCAGCTGCGGTAAAGCTCATCAGCGTGGTCGTGAA
GCGATTCACAGATGTCTGCCTGTTCATCCGCGTCCAGCTCGTTGAGTTTCTCCAGAAGCGTTAATGTCTG
GCTTCTGATAAAGCGGGCCATGTTAAGGGCGGTTTTTTCCTGTTTGGTCACTGATGCCTCCGTGTAAGGG
GGATTTCTGTTCATGGGGGTAATGATACCGATGAAACGAGAGAGGATGCTCACGATACGGGTTACTGATG
ATGAACATGCCCGGTTACTGGAACGTTGTGAGGGTAAACAACTGGCGGTATGGATGCGGCGGGACCAGAG
AAAAATCACTCAGGGTCAATGCCAGCGCTTCGTTAATACAGATGTAGGTGTTCCACAGGGTAGCCAGCAG
CATCCTGCGATGCAGATCCGGAACATAATGGTGCAGGGCGCTGACTTCCGCGTTTCCAGACTTTACGAAA
CACGGAAACCGAAGACCATTCATGTTGTTGCTCAGGTCGCAGACGTTTTGCAGCAGCAGTCGCTTCACGT
TCGCTCGCGTATCGGTGATTCATTCTGCTAACCAGTAAGGCAACCCCGCCAGCCTAGCCGGGTCCTCAAC
GACAGGAGCACGATCATGCGCACCCGTGGGGCCGCCATGCCGGCGATAATGGCCTGCTTCTCGCCGAAAC
GTTTGGTGGCGGGACCAGTGACGAAGGCTTGAGCGAGGGCGTGCAAGATTCCGAATACCGCAAGCGACAG
GCCGATCATCGTCGCGCTCCAGCGAAAGCGGTCCTCGCCGAAAATGACCCAGAGCGCTGCCGGCACCTGT
CCTACGAGTTGCATGATAAAGAAGACAGTCATAAGTGCGGCGACGATAGTCATGCCCCGCGCCCACCGGA
AGGAGCTGACTGGGTTGAAGGCTCTCAAGGGCATCGGTCGAGATCCCGGTGCCTAATGAGTGAGCTAACT
TACATTAATTGCGTTGCGCTCACTGCCCGCTTTCCAGTCGGGAAACCTGTCGTGCCAGCTGCATTAATGA
ATCGGCCAACGCGCGGGGAGAGGCGGTTTGCGTATTGGGCGCCAGGGTGGTTTTTCTTTTCACCAGTGAG
ACGGGCAACAGCTGATTGCCCTTCACCGCCTGGCCCTGAGAGAGTTGCAGCAAGCGGTCCACGCTGGTTT
GCCCCAGCAGGCGAAAATCCTGTTTGATGGTGGTTAACGGCGGGATATAACATGAGCTGTCTTCGGTATC
GTCGTATCCCACTACCGAGATATCCGCACCAACGCGCAGCCCGGACTCGGTAATGGCGCGCATTGCGCCC
AGCGCCATCTGATCGTTGGCAACCAGCATCGCAGTGGGAACGATGCCCTCATTCAGCATTTGCATGGTTT
GTTGAAAACCGGACATGGCACTCCAGTCGCCTTCCCGTTCCGCTATCGGCTGAATTTGATTGCGAGTGAG
ATATTTATGCCAGCCAGCCAGACGCAGACGCGCCGAGACAGAACTTAATGGGCCCGCTAACAGCGCGATT
TGCTGGTGACCCAATGCGACCAGATGCTCCACGCCCAGTCGCGTACCGTCTTCATGGGAGAAAATAATAC
TGTTGATGGGTGTCTGGTCAGAGACATCAAGAAATAACGCCGGAACATTAGTGCAGGCAGCTTCCACAGC
AATGGCATCCTGGTCATCCAGCGGATAGTTAATGATCAGCCCACTGACGCGTTGCGCGAGAAGATTGTGC
ACCGCCGCTTTACAGGCTTCGACGCCGCTTCGTTCTACCATCGACACCACCACGCTGGCACCCAGTTGAT
CGGCGCGAGATTTAATCGCCGCGACAATTTGCGACGGCGCGTGCAGGGCCAGACTGGAGGTGGCAACGCC
AATCAGCAACGACTGTTTGCCCGCCAGTTGTTGTGCCACGCGGTTGGGAATGTAATTCAGCTCCGCCATC
GCCGCTTCCACTTTTTCCCGCGTTTTCGCAGAAACGTGGCTGGCCTGGTTCACCACGCGGGAAACGGTCT
GATAAGAGACACCGGCATACTCTGCGACATCGTATAACGTTACTGGTTTCACATTCACCACCCTGAATTG
ACTCTCTTCCGGGCGCTATCATGCCATACCGCGAAAGGTTTTGCGCCATTCGATGGTGTCCGGGATCTCG
ACGCTCTCCCTTATGCGACTCCTGCATTAGGAAGCAGCCCAGTAGTAGGTTGAGGCCGTTGAGCACCGCC
GCCGCAAGGAATGGTGCATGCAAGGAGATGGCGCCCAACAGTCCCCCGGCCACGGGGCCTGCCACCATAC
CCACGCCGAAACAAGCGCTCATGAGCCCGAAGTGGCGAGCCCGATCTTCCCCATCGGTGATGTCGGCGAT
ATAGGCGCCAGCAACCGCACCTGTGGCGCCGGTGATGCCGGCCACGATGCGTCCGGCGTAGAGGATCGAG
ATCTCGATCCCGCGAAAT
